>Addgene plasmid #44670 | PL08006B2E03 | depositor partial sequence | sequence record 61194 | 3' read
ATCGAATGTACAAATTAATAATGGCCACTGACATTGCTAGACAAAATGAATACCTAGACCAGTTTACAAA
TTTTATTGAACAAAATATTGGTATTAAAGAAGCATTTACAAAGGAAAATAAAATTCTCATAATGCAGATG
GCTCTAAAATGCGCCGATATTTGCAATCCTTGCCGAGAATGGCGAGTTGCAGCTTGTTGGGCTAATTTAA
TATCCGCTGAGTTTTTCAGACAAGGAGATCGGGAACGGCGAATGAATTTACCACTAGCTCCAACAATGGA
TAGGTATGGGATTACAAAGCCCAAAGTTCAAACAGGATTTATTCGTTTTCTTGTCCGCCCGTTATTTAAC
AAATGGAATGAATTCATGAAAACAAGATTATCGGAAAAAATGGTGCAACAACTTGAACAGAATCTTTTGC
GTTGGGAGTTAAAGCAAAACCAAATGGCAGAAAAATCTGATATGCTAGGTGAAGACGCTAAACCAGTATC
TCAAACGATTCCAAAAACTACGGCCGCTGTTTAATTTCTTTTCTTTTTTGAATTTTTGATTTGGTTTTTC
CTTATCGAATGAATAATTTTTAGTTTTCTATTTACAATCATAGCATTTAGGTAAGGAGGAAATATATTTT
AAATTTAGAAAAAAAAAAAAAAAAAATG
