>Addgene plasmid #44670 | PL08006B2E03 | depositor partial sequence | sequence record 61195 | 5' read
CCGTTGCTGTCGCCGTTGCTGTCGGTTAATTGAATATGATTAAAACTAAAAAAAGAGCTGGGTGTAAACC
CCCAAGACGAATCGATATTTATGGCGTGTTAGATAGCGAATACTTTGGAATTGACAAGAAACGACAACTT
TTGCTACTAAAATCTGTTAGATGGAATTATGATATTTTTACACTTGATCGGATAACTTCAGGTTTAATTA
TCAAATTTTTAAAATCTTACTAATATACTTCAAGTGATTCAATAATAACAAAATGTCACGGAAATATATT
ACCAAAATAATTAGACTTTCTGATTTATTGATGAAGACATTTTTGAGTGTTATTAACTCAGCGGAATATT
TATTTAATTTGAGTTATACGGAGTAATATTTTATCATGTAAGAAAAAGGCCATCCTATTGTTCACTTAGG
AATGTTTTTATTCGAATATCATAATTTACTCACATCCTTTAAAATTGATTATCTGAAATTTCTTCACACA
TTAACTTTATTGGAAAATAATTATCATCAGAAAAATCCCTATCACAATGCACTTCACGCAGCAGACGTAA
CTCAAGCTATGCACTGCTATGTATCGGATAGTAAAATCAGACAGAAAATGAAGCAGTTTGATTTCATGGT
TTCATTATTAGGTGCAATGTTTCATGATGTTGATCATCCTGGAGTTAATCAAGCATTCCTAGAGAAAACT
AATAATTATTTATCCGAATTTTATAAGGCACAATCTGTCTTAGAGAATCATCATTATCGGATGGCACTTT
CGATTCTTCACGAAACACGAGT
