>Addgene plasmid #44670 | PL08006B2E03 | addgene partial sequence | sequence record 63655 | M13_pUC_fwd
ATACGACTCACTATAGGGCGAATTGGGTACCGGGCCCCCCCTCGAGGTCGACGGTATCGATAAGCTTGAT
ATCGAATTCCGTTGCTGTCGCCGTTGCTGTCGCCGTTGCTGTCGGTTAATTGAATATGATTAAAACTAAA
AAAAGAGCTGGGTGTAAACCCCCAAGACGAATCGATATTTATGGCGTGTTAGATAGCGAATACTTTGGAA
TTGACAAGAAACGACAACTTTTGCTACTAAAATCTGTTAGATGGAATTATGATATTTTTACACTTGATCG
GATAACTTCAGGTTTAATTATCAAATTTTTAAAATCTTACTAATATACTTCAAGTGATTCAATAATAACA
AAATGTCACGGAAATATATTACCAAAATAATTAGACTTTCTGATTTATTGATGAAGACATTTTTGAGTGT
TATTAACTCAGCGGAATATTTATTTAATTTGAGTTATACGGAGTAATATTTTATCATGTAAGAAAAAGGC
CATCCTATTGTTCACTTAGGAATGTTTTTATTCGAATATCATAATTTACTCACATCCTTTAAAATTGATT
ATCTGAAATTTCTTCACACATTAACTTTATTGGAAAATAATTATCATCAGAAAAATCCCTATCACAATGC
ACTTCACGCAGCAGACGTAACTCAAGCTATGCACTGCTATGTATCGGATAGTAAAATCAGACAGAAAATG
AAGCAGTTTGATTTCATGGTTTCATTATTAGGTGCAATGTTTCATGATGTTGATCATCCTGGAGTTAATC
AAGCATTCCTAGAGAAAACTAATAATTATTTATCCGAATTTTATAAGGCACAATCTGTCTTAGAGAATCA
TCATTATCGGATGGCACTTTCGATTCTTCACGAAACACGAGTTTTTCATCATTTTACAACAAAGCAATGG
GGTGAGCTTCATAC
