>Addgene plasmid #44670 | PL08006B2E03 | addgene partial sequence | sequence record 63656 | M13_pUC_rev
GATTACGCCAAGCGCGCAATTAACCCTCACTAAAGGGAACAAAAGCTGGAGCTCCACCGCGGTGGCGGCC
GCTCGCATTTTTTTTTTTTTTTTTTCTAAATTTAAAATATATTTCCTCCTTACCTAAATGCTATGATTGT
AAATAGAAAACTAAAAATTATTCATTCGATAAGGAAAAACCAAATCAAAAATTCAAAAAAGAAAAGAAAT
TAAACAGCGGCCGTAGTTTTTGGAATCGTTTGAGATACTGGTTTAGCGTCTTCACCTAGCATATCAGATT
TTTCTGCCATTTGGTTTTGCTTTAACTCCCAACGCAAAAGATTCTGTTCAAGTTGTTGCACCATTTTTTC
CGATAATCTTGTTTTCATGAATTCATTCCATTTGTTAAATAACGGGCGGACAAGAAAACGAATAAATCCT
GTTTGAACTTTGGGCTTTGTAATCCCATACCTATCCATTGTTGGAGCTAGTGGTAAATTCATTCGCCGTT
CCCGATCTCCTTGTCTGAAAAACTCAGCGGATATTAAATTAGCCCAACAAGCTGCAACTCGCCATTCTCG
GCAAGGATTGCAAATATCGGCGCATTTTAGAGCCATCTGCATTATGAGAATTTTATTTTCCTTTGTAAAT
GCTTCTTTAATACCAATATTTTGTTCAATAAAATTTGTAAACTGGTCTAGGTATTCATTTTGTCTAGCAA
TGTCAGTGGCCATTATTAATTTGTACATTCGATATTGAAGCTCACCCCATTGCTTTGTTGTAAAATGATG
AAAAACTCGTGTTTCGTGAAGAATCGAAAGTGCCATCCGATAATGATGATTCTCTAAGACAGATTGTGCC
TTATAAAATTCGGATAAATAATTATTAGTTTTCTCTAGGAATGCTTGATTAACTCCGGATGATCACCATC
ATGAAACATGCACTATA
