[The description below was written by a language model from this plasmid's Addgene catalogue record.]
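Description:
PL08006B2E03 is a cDNA clone from the planarian Schmidtea mediterranea carried in the general-purpose bacterial cloning vector pBluescript SK II (+), a phagemid backbone of about 3 kb. It is propagated in E. coli as a high-copy plasmid under ampicillin selection. pBluescript vectors normally carry a pUC-type origin and an f1 origin for single-stranded DNA rescue, but no feature table accompanies this record, so these elements are inferred from the backbone name rather than confirmed.

The insert is Smed-pde, listed with an alternative clone name and two GenBank accessions of the expressed-sequence-tag type. This suggests a cDNA or EST fragment rather than a verified full-length coding sequence, and the insert size is not recorded. The name suggests a phosphodiesterase-like gene, although the record does not say this. The fragment was cloned between EcoRI and NotI sites, both of which remain intact, so it can be excised or the plasmid linearised at either end. It is flanked by phage promoters rather than by any promoter for expression in cells: T7 drives transcription of the sense strand and T3 drives the antisense strand.

This arrangement is the standard setup for in vitro transcription. Antisense riboprobes can be made from T3 for in situ hybridisation, with sense controls from T7, and both strands could be combined to make double-stranded RNA. The associated study describes molecular markers for the hermaphroditic reproductive system of S. mediterranea, so the clone most likely serves as a probe template for marking reproductive tissues in that context.
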