Addgene plasmid #44670: PL08006B2E03
Depositing lab: Phillip Newmark. Depositing organization: University of Illinois at Urbana-Champaign. Publication: Molecular markers to characterize the hermaphroditic reproductive system of the planarian Schmidtea mediterranea. Chong T, Stary JM, Wang Y, Newmark PA. BMC Dev Biol. 2011 Nov 10;11:69. 10.1186/1471-213X-11-69 PubMed 22074376.
Backbone
  Vector backbone: pBluescript SK II (+)
  Backbone size w/o insert (bp): 2961
Growth in bacteria
  Bacterial resistance: Ampicillin, 100 μg/mL
  Growth temperature: 37°C
  Growth strain: DH5alpha
  Copy number: High Copy
Gene/Insert
  Gene/Insert name: Smed-pde (alt name: PL06016A2G01)
  Species: Schmidtea mediterranea
  GenBank ID: HO008078.1 DN313728.1
  Promoter: T7 sense, T3 antisense
  Cloning method: Restriction Enzyme; 5′ cloning site EcoRI (not destroyed); 3′ cloning site NotI (not destroyed)
  Sequencing primers: 5′ T7; 3′ T3
Terms and licenses: Academic/Nonprofit Terms; Industry Terms: Not Available to Industry
How to cite: PL08006B2E03 was a gift from Phillip Newmark (Addgene plasmid # 44670 ; http://n2t.net/addgene:44670 ; RRID:Addgene_44670)
